Addgene plasmid #98118: CMYA5T2/pDEST17
Purpose: Express CMYA5 (aa 4039 – 4069) Leu allele (4063) witha N-terminal 6x-His tag in bacteria
Depositing lab: Rita Shiang. Depositing organization: Virginia Commonwealth University. Publication: A schizophrenia associated CMYA5 allele displays differential binding with desmin. Hsiung A, Naya FJ, Chen X, Shiang R. J Psychiatr Res. 2019 Apr;111:8-15. doi: 10.1016/j.jpsychires.2019.01.007. Epub 2019 Jan 10. PubMed 30658136.
Backbone
  Vector backbone: pDEST15
  Backbone manufacturer: Invitrogen
  Backbone size w/o insert (bp): 6354
  Total vector size (bp): 4902
  Vector type: Bacterial Expression
Growth in bacteria
  Bacterial resistance: Ampicillin, 100 μg/mL
  Growth temperature: 37°C
  Growth strain: DH5alpha
  Copy number: Unknown
Gene/Insert
  Gene/Insert name: CMYA5 (alt names: CMYA5 T allele; CMYA5 Leu allele)
  Species: H. sapiens (human)
  Mutation: rs10043986 (NP_705838.3:p.Pro4063Leu)
  GenBank ID: NM_153610
  Entrez Gene: CMYA5 (a.k.a. C5orf10, SPRYD2, TRIM76)
  Tag / fusion protein: 6X-His (N terminal on backbone)
  Cloning method: Gateway Cloning
  Sequencing primers: 5′ T7
Terms and licenses: Academic/Nonprofit Terms; Industry Terms
How to cite: CMYA5T2/pDEST17 was a gift from Rita Shiang (Addgene plasmid # 98118 ; http://n2t.net/addgene:98118 ; RRID:Addgene_98118)
