[The description below was written by a language model from this plasmid's Addgene catalogue record and pLannotate feature annotations shown in this document.]
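Description:
CMYA5T2/pDEST17 is a bacterial expression plasmid made by Gateway cloning to produce a short C-terminal fragment of human CMYA5 (amino acids 4039–4069) with an N-terminal 6xHis tag. The fragment carries the Leu (T) allele at residue 4063, corresponding to the Pro4063Leu variant rs10043986. The catalogue entry is internally inconsistent about the backbone. The plasmid name says pDEST17, while the backbone field lists pDEST15 from Invitrogen. The feature table, with a His tag and no GST annotation, is more in keeping with the name and the stated tag. The listed total size of about 4.9 kb agrees with the sequenced record.

The expression cassette runs from a T7 promoter through the T7 gene 10 ribosome binding site and a His-tag coding segment into attB1. The insert region lies between attB1 and attB2 and is followed by a T7 terminator. Expression therefore requires a host that supplies T7 RNA polymerase. The CMYA5 fragment is not itself annotated. The space between the att sites contains only short matches called as multiple cloning site fragments, which probably reflects the small size of the insert. The rest of the plasmid is pBR322-like, with a ColE1/pMB1-type origin, rop and bom elements, an ampicillin resistance gene (β-lactamase) with its own promoter for selection, and non-contiguous remnants of the tetracycline resistance gene.

The associated publication examines differential binding of a schizophrenia-associated CMYA5 allele to desmin. This suggests the plasmid is used to make His-tagged peptide for allele-specific protein interaction studies.
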