Features (pLannotate 1.2.2; 18 found; start..end, strand, type, name):
     13..42      -  misc_feature   MCS (fragment): pBluescript multiple cloning site
    177..196     -  misc_feature   MCS (fragment): pBluescript multiple cloning site
    208..232     -  protein_bind   attB1: mutant version of attB; recombination site for the Gateway® BP reaction BP Clonase™
    241..261     -  CDS            8xHis (fragment): 8xHis affinity tag
    279..301     -  RBS            RBS: efficient ribosome binding site from bacteriophage T7 gene 10 (Olins and Rangwala, 1989)
    333..351     -  promoter       T7 promoter: promoter for bacteriophage T7 RNA polymerase
    373..1277    +  CDS            TcR (fragment): tetracycline efflux protein; tet; confers resistance to tetracycline
   1519..1899    -  CDS            YPB1_ECOLX: Protein predicted: Swiss-Prot protein existence level 4. From Escherichia coli.
   1916..2107    +  CDS            rop: Rop protein, which maintains plasmids at low copy number; rop
   2209..2348    +  misc_feature   bom: basis of mobility region from pBR322
   2534..3122    -  rep_origin     ori: high-copy-number ColE1/pMB1/pBR322/pUC origin of replication
   3293..4153    -  CDS            AmpR: β-lactamase; bla; confers resistance to ampicillin, carbenicillin, and related antibiotics
   4154..4258    -  promoter       AmpR promoter: bla
   4371..4399    +  promoter       tet promoter: E. coli promoter for tetracycline efflux protein gene
   4447..4739    +  CDS            TcR (fragment): tetracycline efflux protein; tet; confers resistance to tetracycline
   4765..4812    -  terminator     T7 terminator: transcription terminator for bacteriophage T7 RNA polymerase
   4820..4869    -  CDS            SET1 (fragment): solubility-enhancement tag derived from T7 phage gene 10B
   4879..4       +  protein_bind   attB2 (across the origin): mutant version of attB; recombination site for the Gateway® BP reaction BP Clonase™
>Addgene plasmid #98118 | CMYA5T2/pDEST17 | addgene full sequence | sequence record 191151 | Addgene NGS Result
GGGTCTAGATATCTCGAGGTCGACGGTATCGATAAGCTTGATTGAATTCCTTGTGCCTTACAGAATCCAG
GGGCTCTATCCCCAGGTGCAAAGTACATTTTCCAGGTTTCTCCAGGGCAAAGGCAGGGTGGACACCCTCA
TTAACCATGGGGATTCTGTAAGGCACAAGGAATTCAATCGAATTCCTGCAGCCCGGTTCCTTTAAAGAGC
CTGCTTTTTTGTACAAACTTGTTGATTCGAGGTGATGGTGATGGTGATGGTAGTACGACATATGTATATC
TCCTTCTTAAAGTTAAACAAAATTATTTCTAGAGGGAAACCGTTGTGGTCTCCCTATAGTGAGTCGTATT
AATTTCGCGGGATCGAGATCTCGATCCTCTACGCCGGACGCATCGTGGCCGGCATCACCGGCGCCACAGG
TGCGGTTGCTGGCGCCTATATCGCCGACATCACCGATGGGGAAGATCGGGCTCGCCACTTCGGGCTCATG
AGCGCTTGTTTCGGCGTGGGTATGGTGGCAGGCCCCGTGGCCGGGGGACTGTTGGGCGCCATCTCCTTGC
ATGCACCATTCCTTGCGGCGGCGGTGCTCAACGGCCTCAACCTACTACTGGGCTGCTTCCTAATGCAGGA
GTCGCATAAGGGAGAGCGTCGATCGACCGATGCCCTTGAGAGCCTTCAACCCAGTCAGCTCCTTCCGGTG
GGCGCGGGGCATGACTATCGTCGCCGCACTTATGACTGTCTTCTTTATCATGCAACTCGTAGGACAGGTG
CCGGCAGCGCTCTGGGTCATTTTCGGCGAGGACCGCTTTCGCTGGAGCGCGACGATGATCGGCCTGTCGC
TTGCGGTATTCGGAATCTTGCACGCCCTCGCTCAAGCCTTCGTCACTGGTCCCGCCACCAAACGTTTCGG
CGAGAAGCAGGCCATTATCGCCGGCATGGCGGCCGACGCGCTGGGCTACGTCTTGCTGGCGTTCGCGACG
CGAGGCTGGATGGCCTTCCCCATTATGATTCTTCTCGCTTCCGGCGGCATCGGGATGCCCGCGTTGCAGG
CCATGCTGTCCAGGCAGGTAGATGACGACCATCAGGGACAGCTTCAAGGATCGCTCGCGGCTCTTACCAG
CCTAACTTCGATCATTGGACCGCTGATCGTCACGGCGATTTATGCCGCCTCGGCGAGCACATGGAACGGG
TTGGCATGGATTGTAGGCGCCGCCCTATACCTTGTCTGCCTCCCCGCGTTGCGTCGCGGTGCATGGAGCC
GGGCCACCTCGACCTGAATGGAAGCCGGCGGCACCTCGCTAACGGATTCACCACTCCAAGAATTGGAGCC
AATCAATTCTTGCGGAGAACTGTGAATGCGCAAACCAACCCTTGGCAGAACATATCCATCGCGTCCGCCA
TCTCCAGCAGCCGCACGCGGCGCATCTCGGGCAGCGTTGGGTCCTGGCCACGGGTGCGCATGATCGTGCT
CCTGTCGTTGAGGACCCGGCTAGGCTGGCGGGGTTGCCTTACTGGTTAGCAGAATGAATCACCGATACGC
GAGCGAACGTGAAGCGACTGCTGCTGCAAAACGTCTGCGACCTGAGCAACAACATGAATGGTCTTCGGTT
TCCGTGTTTCGTAAAGTCTGGAAACGCGGAAGTCAGCGCCCTGCACCATTATGTTCCGGATCTGCATCGC
AGGATGCTGCTGGCTACCCTGTGGAACACCTACATCTGTATTAACGAAGCGCTGGCATTGACCCTGAGTG
ATTTTTCTCTGGTCCCGCCGCATCCATACCGCCAGTTGTTTACCCTCACAACGTTCCAGTAACCGGGCAT
GTTCATCATCAGTAACCCGTATCGTGAGCATCCTCTCTCGTTTCATCGGTATCATTACCCCCATGAACAG
AAATCCCCCTTACACGGAGGCATCAGTGACCAAACAGGAAAAAACCGCCCTTAACATGGCCCGCTTTATC
AGAAGCCAGACATTAACGCTTCTGGAGAAACTCAACGAGCTGGACGCGGATGAACAGGCAGACATCTGTG
AATCGCTTCACGACCACGCTGATGAGCTTTACCGCAGCTGCCTCGCGCGTTTCGGTGATGACGGTGAAAA
CCTCTGACACATGCAGCTCCCGGAGACGGTCACAGCTTGTCTGTAAGCGGATGCCGGGAGCAGACAAGCC
CGTCAGGGCGCGTCAGCGGGTGTTGGCGGGTGTCGGGGCGCAGCCATGACCCAGTCACGTAGCGATAGCG
GAGTGTATACTGGCTTAACTATGCGGCATCAGAGCAGATTGTACTGAGAGTGCACCATTGCGGTGTGAAA
TACCGCACAGATGCGTAAGGAGAAAATACCGCATCAGGCGCTCTTCCGCTTCCTCGCTCACTGACTCGCT
GCGCTCGGTCGTTCGGCTGCGGCGAGCGGTATCAGCTCACTCAAAGGCGGTAATACGGTTATCCACAGAA
TCAGGGGATAACGCAGGAAAGAACATGTGAGCAAAAGGCCAGCAAAAGGCCAGGAACCGTAAAAAGGCCG
CGTTGCTGGCGTTTTTCCATAGGCTCCGCCCCCCTGACGAGCATCACAAAAATCGACGCTCAAGTCAGAG
GTGGCGAAACCCGACAGGACTATAAAGATACCAGGCGTTTCCCCCTGGAAGCTCCCTCGTGCGCTCTCCT
GTTCCGACCCTGCCGCTTACCGGATACCTGTCCGCCTTTCTCCCTTCGGGAAGCGTGGCGCTTTCTCATA
GCTCACGCTGTAGGTATCTCAGTTCGGTGTAGGTCGTTCGCTCCAAGCTGGGCTGTGTGCACGAACCCCC
CGTTCAGCCCGACCGCTGCGCCTTATCCGGTAACTATCGTCTTGAGTCCAACCCGGTAAGACACGACTTA
TCGCCACTGGCAGCAGCCACTGGTAACAGGATTAGCAGAGCGAGGTATGTAGGCGGTGCTACAGAGTTCT
TGAAGTGGTGGCCTAACTACGGCTACACTAGAAGGACAGTATTTGGTATCTGCGCTCTGCTGAAGCCAGT
TACCTTCGGAAAAAGAGTTGGTAGCTCTTGATCCGGCAAACAAACCACCGCTGGTAGCGGTGGTTTTTTT
GTTTGCAAGCAGCAGATTACGCGCAGAAAAAAAGGATCTCAAGAAGATCCTTTGATCTTTTCTACGGGGT
CTGACGCTCAGTGGAACGAAAACTCACGTTAAGGGATTTTGGTCATGAGATTATCAAAAAGGATCTTCAC
CTAGATCCTTTTAAATTAAAAATGAAGTTTTAAATCAATCTAAAGTATATATGAGTAAACTTGGTCTGAC
AGTTACCAATGCTTAATCAGTGAGGCACCTATCTCAGCGATCTGTCTATTTCGTTCATCCATAGTTGCCT
GACTCCCCGTCGTGTAGATAACTACGATACGGGAGGGCTTACCATCTGGCCCCAGTGCTGCAATGATACC
GCGAGACCCACGCTCACCGGCTCCAGATTTATCAGCAATAAACCAGCCAGCCGGAAGGGCCGAGCGCAGA
AGTGGTCCTGCAACTTTATCCGCCTCCATCCAGTCTATTAATTGTTGCCGGGAAGCTAGAGTAAGTAGTT
CGCCAGTTAATAGTTTGCGCAACGTTGTTGCCATTGCTGCAGGCATCGTGGTGTCACGCTCGTCGTTTGG
TATGGCTTCATTCAGCTCCGGTTCCCAACGATCAAGGCGAGTTACATGATCCCCCATGTTGTGCAAAAAA
GCGGTTAGCTCCTTCGGTCCTCCGATCGTTGTCAGAAGTAAGTTGGCCGCAGTGTTATCACTCATGGTTA
TGGCAGCACTGCATAATTCTCTTACTGTCATGCCATCCGTAAGATGCTTTTCTGTGACTGGTGAGTACTC
AACCAAGTCATTCTGAGAATAGTGTATGCGGCGACCGAGTTGCTCTTGCCCGGCGTCAACACGGGATAAT
ACCGCGCCACATAGCAGAACTTTAAAAGTGCTCATCATTGGAAAACGTTCTTCGGGGCGAAAACTCTCAA
GGATCTTACCGCTGTTGAGATCCAGTTCGATGTAACCCACTCGTGCACCCAACTGATCTTCAGCATCTTT
TACTTTCACCAGCGTTTCTGGGTGAGCAAAAACAGGAAGGCAAAATGCCGCAAAAAAGGGAATAAGGGCG
ACACGGAAATGTTGAATACTCATACTCTTCCTTTTTCAATATTATTGAAGCATTTATCAGGGTTATTGTC
TCATGAGCGGATACATATTTGAATGTATTTAGAAAAATAAACAAATAGGGGTTCCGCGCACATTTCCCCG
AAAAGTGCCACCTGACGTCTAAGAAACCATTATTATCATGACATTAACCTATAAAAATAGGCGTATCACG
AGGCCCTTTCGTCTTCAAGAATTCTCATGTTTGACAGCTTATCATCGATAAGCTTTAATGCGGTAGTTTA
TCACAGTTAAATTGCTAACGCAGTCAGGCACCGTGTATGAAATCTAACAATGCGCTCATCGTCATCCTCG
GCACCGTCACCCTGGATGCTGTAGGCATAGGCTTGGTTATGCCGGTACTGCCGGGCCTCTTGCGGGATAT
CGTCCATTCCGACAGCATCGCCAGTCACTATGGCGTGCTGCTAGCGCTATATGCGTTGATGCAATTTCTA
TGCGCACCCGTTCTCGGAGCACTGTCCGACCGCTTTGGCCGCCGCCCAGTCCTGCTCGCTTCGCTACTTG
GAGCCACTATCGACTACGCGATCATGGCGACCACACCCGTCCTGTGGATATCCGGATATAGTTCCTCCTT
TCAGCAAAAAACCCCTCAAGACCCGTTTAGAGGCCCCAAGGGGTTATGCTAGTTATTGCTCAGCGGTGGC
AGCAGCCAACTCAGCTTCCTTTCGGGCTTTGTTAGCAGCCTCGAATCAACCACTTTGTACAAGAAAGCT
